>Addgene plasmid #75124 | MSCV-Myc-PGK-Puro-IRES-GFP | depositor partial sequence | sequence record 142069 | insert
CTGGATTTCCTTTGGGCGTTGGAAACCCCGCAGACAGCCACGACGATGCCCCTCAACGTGAACTTCACCA
ACAGGAACTATGACCTCGACTACGACTCCGTACAGCCCTATTTCATCTGCGACGAGGAAGAGAATTTCTA
TCACCAGCAACAGCAGAGCGAGCTGCAGCCGCCCGCGCCCAGTGAGGATATCTGGAAGAAATTCGAGCTG
CTTCCCACCCCGCCCCTGTCCCCGAGCCGCCGCTCCGGGCTCTGCTCTCCATCCTATGTTGCGGTCGCTA
CGTCCTTCTCCCCAAGGGAAGACGATGACGGCGGCGGTGGCAACTTCTCCACCGCCGATCAGCTGGAGAT
GATGACCGAGTTACTTGGAGGAGACATGGTGAACCAGAGCTTCATCTGCGATCCTGACGACGAGACCTTC
ATCAAGAACATCATCATCCAGGACTGTATGTGGAGCGGTTTCTCAGCCGCTGCCAAGCTGGTCTCGGAGA
AGCTGGCCTCCTACCAGGCTGCGCGCAAAGACAGCACCAGCCTGAGCCCCGCCCGCGGGCACAGCGTCTG
CTCCACCTCCAGCCTGTACCTGCAGGACCTCACCGCCGCCGCGTCCGAGTGCATTGACCCCTCAGTGGTC
TTTCCCTACCCGCTCAACGACAGCAGCTCGCCCAAATCCTGTACCTCGTCCGATTCCACGGCCTTCTCTC
CTTCCTCGGACTCGCTGCTGTCCTCCGAGTCCTCCCCACGGGCCAGCCCTGAGCCCCTAGTGCTGCATGA
GGAGACACCGCCCACCACCAGCAGCGACTCTGAAGAAGAGCAAGAAGATGAGGAAGAAATTGATGTGGTG
TCTGTGGAGAAGAGGCAAACCCCTGCCAAGAGGTCGGAGTCGGGCTCATCTCCATCCCGAGGCCACAGCA
AACCTCCGCACAGCCCACTGGTCCTCAAGAGGTGCCACGTCTCCACTCACCAGCACAACTACGCCGCACC
CCCCTCCACAAGGAAGGACTATCCAGCTGCCAAGAGGGCCAAGTTGGACAGTGGCAGGGTCCTGAAGCAG
ATCAGCAACAACCGCAAGTGCTCCAGCCCCAGGTCCTCAGACACGGAGGAAAACGACAAGAGGCGGACAC
ACAACGTCTTGGAACGTCAGAGGAGGAACGAGCTGAAGCGCAGCTTTTTTGCCCTGCGTGACCAGATCCC
TGAATTGGAAAACAACGAAAAGGCCCCCAAGGTAGTGATCCTCAAAAAAGCCACCGCCTACATCCTGTCC
ATTCAAGCAGACGAGCACAAGCTCACCTCTGAAAAGGACTTATTGAGGAAACGACGAGAACAGTTGAAAC
ACAAACTCGAACAGCTTCGAAACTCTGGTGCATAA
