>Addgene plasmid #75124 | MSCV-Myc-PGK-Puro-IRES-GFP | addgene partial sequence | sequence record 147030 | pLXSN5 5'-CCCTTGAACCTCCTCGTTCGACC-3'
TCCTCCCTTTATCCAGCCCTCACTCCTTCTCTAGGCGCCGGAATTAGATCTCTCGAGCTGTTTGAAGGCT
GGATTTCCTTTGGGCGTTGGAAACCCCGCAGACAGCCACGACGATGCCCCTCAACGTGAACTTCACCAAC
AGGAACTATGACCTCGACTACGACTCCGTACAGCCCTATTTCATCTGCGACGAGGAAGAGAATTTCTATC
ACCAGCAACAGCAGAGCGAGCTGCAGCCGCCCGCGCCCAGTGAGGATATCTGGAAGAAATTCGAGCTGCT
TCCCACCCCGCCCCTGTCCCCGAGCCGCCGCTCCGGGCTCTGCTCTCCATCCTATGTTGCGGTCGCTACG
TCCTTCTCCCCAAGGGAAGACGATGACGGCGGCGGTGGCAACTTCTCCACCGCCGATCAGCTGGAGATGA
TGACCGAGTTACTTGGAGGAGACATGGTGAACCAGAGCTTCATCTGCGATCCTGACGACGAGACCTTCAT
CAAGAACATCATCATCCAGGACTGTATGTGGAGCGGTTTCTCAGCCGCTGCCAAGCTGGTCTCGGAGAAG
CTGGCCTCCTACCAGGCTGCGCGCAAAGACAGCACCAGCCTGAGCCCCGCCCGCGGGCACAGCGTCTGCT
CCACCTCCAGCCTGTACCTGCAGGACCTCACCGCCGCCGCGTCCGAGTGCATTGACCCCTCAGTGGTCTT
TCCCTACCCGCTCAACGACAGCAGCTCGCCCAAATCCTGTACCTCGTCCGATTCCACGGCCTTCTCTCCT
TCCTCGGACTCGCTGCTGTCCTCCGAGTCCTCCCCACGGGCCAGCCCTGAGCCCCTAGTGCTGCATGAGG
AGACACCGCCCACCACCAGCAGCGACTCTGAAGAAGAGCAAGAAGATGAGGAAGAAATTGATGTGGTGTC
TGTGGAGAAGAGGCAAACCCC
