>Addgene plasmid #75124 | MSCV-Myc-PGK-Puro-IRES-GFP | addgene partial sequence | sequence record 147567 | IRES-F 5'-TGGCTCTCCTCAAGCGTATT-3'
AAGGATGCCCAGAAGGTACCCCATTGTATGGGATCTGATCTGGGGCCTCGGTGCACATGCTTTACATGTG
TTTAGTCGAGGTTAAAAAAACGTCTAGGCCCCCCGAACCACGGGGACGTGGTTTTCCTTTGAAAAACACG
ATGATAATATGGCCACAACCATGGTGAGCAAGGGCGAGGAGCTGTTCACCGGGGTGGTGCCCATCCTGGT
CGAGCTGGACGGCGACGTAAACGGCCACAAGTTCAGCGTGTCTGGCGAGGGCGAGGGCGATGCCACCTAC
GGCAAGCTGACCCTGAAGTTCATCTGCACCACCGGCAAGCTGCCCGTGCCCTGGCCCACCCTCGTGACCA
CCCTGACCTACGGCGTGCAGTGCTTCAGCCGCTACCCCGACCACATGAAGCAGCACGACTTCTTCAAGTC
CGCCATGCCCGAAGGCTACGTCCAGGAGCGCACCATCTTCTTCAAGGACGACGGCAACTACAAGACCCGC
GCCGAGGTGAAGTTCGAGGGCGACACCCTGGTGAACCGCATCGAGCTGAAGGGCATCGACTTCAAGGAGG
ACGGCAACATCCTGGGGCACAAGCTGGAGTACAACTACAACAGCCACAACGTCTATATCATGGCCGACAA
GCAGAAGAACGGCATCAAGGCGAACTTCAAGATCCGCCACAACATCGAGGACGGCAGCGTGCAGCTCGCC
GACCACTACCAGCAGAACACCCCCATCGGCGACGGCCCCGTGCTGCTGCCCGACAACCACTACCTGAGCA
CCCAGTCCGCCCTGAGCAAAGACCCCAACGAGAAGCGCGATCACATGGTCCTGCTGGAGTTCGTGACCGC
CGCCGGGATCACTCTCGGCATGGACGAGCTGTACAAGTAATGAATTAATTAAGAATTATCAAGCTTATCG
ATACCGTCGACCTGCAGCCAAGCTTATCGATAAAATAAAAGATTTTATTTAGTCTCCAGAAAAAGGGGGG
AATGAAAGACCCCACCTGTAGGTTTGGCAAGCTAGCTTAAGTAACGCCATTTTGCAAGGCATGGAAAA
