>Addgene plasmid #75124 | MSCV-Myc-PGK-Puro-IRES-GFP | addgene partial sequence | sequence record 147568 | mPGK-F 5'-cattctgcacgcttcaaaag-3'
GCTGTTCTCCTCTTCCTCATCTCCGGGCCTTTCGACCTGCAGCCCAAGCTTACCATGACCGAGTACAAGC
CCACGGTGCGCCTCGCCACCCGCGACGACGTCCCCAGGGCCGTACGCACCCTCGCCGCCGCGTTCGCCGA
CTACCCCGCCACGCGCCACACCGTCGATCCGGACCGCCACATCGAGCGGGTCACCGAGCTGCAAGAACTC
TTCCTCACGCGCGTCGGGCTCGACATCGGCAAGGTGTGGGTCGCGGACGACGGCGCCGCGGTGGCGGTCT
GGACCACGCCGGAGAGCGTCGAAGCGGGGGCGGTGTTCGCCGAGATCGGCCCGCGCATGGCCGAGTTGAG
CGGTTCCCGGCTGGCCGCGCAGCAACAGATGGAAGGCCTCCTGGCGCCGCACCGGCCCAAGGAGCCCGCG
TGGTTCCTGGCCACCGTCGGCGTCTCGCCCGACCACCAGGGCAAGGGTCTGGGCAGCGCCGTCGTGCTCC
CCGGAGTGGAGGCGGCCGAGCGCGCCGGGGTGCCCGCCTTCCTGGAGACCTCCGCGCCCCGCAACCTCCC
CTTCTACGAGCGGCTCGGCTTCACCGTCACCGCCGACGTCGAGGTGCCCGAAGGACCGCGCACCTGGTGC
ATGACCCGCAAGCCCGGTGCCTGACGCCCGCCCCACGACCCGCAGCGCCCGACCGAAAGGAGCGCACGAC
CCCATGCATCCAATTCCGCCCCCCCCCCCTAACGTTACTGGCCGAAGCCGCTTGGAATAAGGCCGGTGTG
CGTTTGTCTATATGTTATTTTCCACCATATTGCCGTCTTTTGGCAATGTGAGGGCCCGGAAACCTGGCCC
TGTCTTCT
