>Addgene plasmid #75124 | MSCV-Myc-PGK-Puro-IRES-GFP | addgene partial sequence | sequence record 147655 | MSCV_C_rev2 5'-ggccagaggccacttgtgtagcgcc-3'
CCAGCGGGGCTGCTAAAGCGCATGCTCCAGACTGCCTTGGGAAAAGCGCCTCCCCTACCCGGTAGAATTC
GTTAACCTCGAGTTAGGTCAGTTTATGCACCAGAGTTTCGAAGCTGTTCGAGTTTGTGTTTCAACTGTTC
TCGTCGTTTCCTCAATAAGTCCTTTTCAGAGGTGAGCTTGTGCTCGTCTGCTTGAATGGACAGGATGTAG
GCGGTGGCTTTTTTGAGGATCACTACCTTGGGGGCCTTTTCGTTGTTTTCCAATTCAGGGATCTGGTCAC
GCAGGGCAAAAAAGCTGCGCTTCAGCTCGTTCCTCCTCTGACGTTCCAAGACGTTGTGTGTCCGCCTCTT
GTCGTTTTCCTCCGTGTCTGAGGACCTGGGGCTGGAGCACTTGCGGTTGTTGCTGATCTGCTTCAGGACC
CTGCCACTGTCCAACTTGGCCCTCTTGGCAGCTGGATAGTCCTTCCTTGTGGAGGGGGGTGCGGCGTAGT
TGTGCTGGTGAGTGGAGACGTGGCACCTCTTGAGGACCAGTGGGCTGTGCGGAGGTTTGCTGTGGCCTCG
GGATGGAGATGAGCCCGACTCCGACCTCTTGGCAGGGGTTTGCCTCTTCTCCACAGACACCACATCAATT
TCTTCCTCATCTTCTTGCTCTTCTTCAGAGTCGCTGCTGGTGGTGGGCGGTGTCTCCTCATGCAGCACTA
GGGGCTCAGGGCTGGCCCGTGGGGAGGACTCGGAGGACAGCAGCGAGTCCGAGGAAGGAGAGAAGGCCGT
GGAATCGGACGAGGTACAGGATTTGGGCGAGCTGCTGTCGTTGAGCGGGTAGGGAAAGACCACTGAGGGG
TCAATGCACTCGGACGCGGCGGCGGTGAGGTCCTGCAGGTACAGGCTGGAGGTGGAGCAGACGCTGTGCC
CGCGGGCGGGGCTCAGGCTGGTGCTGTCTTTGCGCGCAGCCTGGTAGGAGGCCAGCTTCTCCGAGACCAG
CTTGGCAGCGGCTGAGAAACCGCTCCACATACAGTCCTGGATGA
