[The description below was written by a language model from this plasmid's Addgene catalogue record.]
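Description:
MSCV-Myc-PGK-Puro-IRES-GFP is a retroviral expression plasmid built on the MSCV-transgene-PGK-Puro-IRES-GFP backbone (about 7.7 kb without insert), a murine stem cell virus–type vector. It is propagated in bacteria under ampicillin selection; the copy number is not recorded, and no feature table is provided, so the bacterial origin and the exact positions of the individual elements cannot be confirmed from the record.

The payload is the wild-type mouse Myc (myelocytomatosis oncogene) coding sequence, an insert of roughly 1.4 kb carrying no tag or fusion partner. As the vector name indicates, Myc occupies the transgene position upstream of a second cassette; in MSCV vectors this position is normally transcribed from the viral long terminal repeat, although the record does not state the promoter explicitly. Downstream, a PGK promoter drives a bicistronic message in which the puromycin resistance gene is followed by an internal ribosome entry site and GFP. The IRES allows both proteins to be translated from one transcript, so transduced cells can be enriched with puromycin and also tracked or sorted by green fluorescence, independently of Myc expression.

When supplied with retroviral packaging functions, the plasmid yields particles that stably integrate the cassette into dividing mammalian cells. The construct is intended for enforced expression of murine Myc, and it was deposited in connection with a study of the sensitivity and engineered resistance of myeloid leukemia cells to BRD9 inhibition. This suggests use in testing the effect of sustained Myc expression in that setting, though the record does not describe the specific experiments.
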