Addgene plasmid #75124: MSCV-Myc-PGK-Puro-IRES-GFP
Purpose: Retroviral expression plasmid encoding wild type murine Myc
Depositing lab: Christopher Vakoc. Depositing organization: Cold Spring Harbor Laboratory. Publication: Sensitivity and engineered resistance of myeloid leukemia cells to BRD9 inhibition. Hohmann AF, Martin LJ, Minder JL, Roe JS, Shi J, Steurer S, Bader G, McConnell D, Pearson M, Gerstberger T, Gottschamel T, Thompson D, Suzuki Y, Koegl M, Vakoc CR. Nat Chem Biol. 2016 Jul 4. doi: 10.1038/nchembio.2115. PubMed 27376689.
Backbone
  Vector backbone: MSCV-transgene-PGK-Puro IRES-GFP
  Backbone size w/o insert (bp): 7656
  Vector type: Retroviral
  Selectable markers: Puromycin
Growth in bacteria
  Bacterial resistance: Ampicillin, 100 μg/mL
  Growth temperature: 37°C
  Growth strain: NEB Stable
  Copy number: Unknown
Gene/Insert
  Gene/Insert name: myelocytomatosis oncogene
  Species: M. musculus (mouse)
  Insert size (bp): 1365
  Entrez Gene: Myc (a.k.a. Myc2, Niard, Nird, bHLHe39)
  Tag / fusion protein: None
  Cloning method: Unknown
  Sequencing primers: 5′ MSCV5; 3′ MSCV3
Terms and licenses: Academic/Nonprofit Terms; Industry Terms: Not Available to Industry
How to cite: MSCV-Myc-PGK-Puro-IRES-GFP was a gift from Christopher Vakoc (Addgene plasmid # 75124 ; http://n2t.net/addgene:75124 ; RRID:Addgene_75124)
